>Addgene plasmid #147939 | pcDNA3.1-MS2-HA-HsNanos2-del6-22_X | depositor full sequence | sequence record 290386 | Full Sequence
GACGGATCGGGAGATCTCCCGATCCCCTATGGTGCACTCTCAGTACAATCTGCTCTGATGCCGCATAGTT
AAGCCAGTATCTGCTCCCTGCTTGTGTGTTGGAGGTCGCTGAGTAGTGCGCGAGCAAAATTTAAGCTACA
ACAAGGCAAGGCTTGACCGACAATTGCATGAAGAATCTGCTTAGGGTTAGGCGTTTTGCGCTGCTTCGCG
ATGTACGGGCCAGATATACGCGTTGACATTGATTATTGACTAGTTATTAATAGTAATCAATTACGGGGTC
ATTAGTTCATAGCCCATATATGGAGTTCCGCGTTACATAACTTACGGTAAATGGCCCGCCTGGCTGACCG
CCCAACGACCCCCGCCCATTGACGTCAATAATGACGTATGTTCCCATAGTAACGCCAATAGGGACTTTCC
ATTGACGTCAATGGGTGGAGTATTTACGGTAAACTGCCCACTTGGCAGTACATCAAGTGTATCATATGCC
AAGTACGCCCCCTATTGACGTCAATGACGGTAAATGGCCCGCCTGGCATTATGCCCAGTACATGACCTTA
TGGGACTTTCCTACTTGGCAGTACATCTACGTATTAGTCATCGCTATTACCATGGTGATGCGGTTTTGGC
AGTACATCAATGGGCGTGGATAGCGGTTTGACTCACGGGGATTTCCAAGTCTCCACCCCATTGACGTCAA
TGGGAGTTTGTTTTGGCACCAAAATCAACGGGACTTTCCAAAATGTCGTAACAACTCCGCCCCATTGACG
CAAATGGGCGGTAGGCGTGTACGGTGGGAGGTCTATATAAGCAGAGCTCTCTGGCTAACTAGAGAACCCA
CTGCTTACTGGCTTATCGAAATTAATACGACTCACTATAGGGAGACCCAAGCTTGCCACCATGGCTTCTA
ACTTTACTCAGTTCGTTCTCGTCGACAATGGCGGAACTGGCGACGTGACTGTCGCCCCAAGCAACTTCGC
TAACGGGGTCGCTGAATGGATCAGCTCTAACTCGCGATCACAGGCTTACAAAGTAACCTGTAGCGTTCGT
CAGAGCTCTGCGCAGAATCGCAAATACACCATCAAAGTCGAGGTGCCTAAAGTGGCAACCCAGACTGTTG
GTGGTGAAGAGCTTCCTGTAGCCGGATGGAGATCTTACTTAAATATGGAACTAACCATTCCAATTTTCGC
CACGAATTCCGACTGCGAGCTTATTGTTAAGGCAATGCAAGGTCTCCTAAAAGATGGAAACCCGATTCCC
TCGGCCATCGCGGCCAACTCCGGCATCTACGGAGGTGGAGGTGGATCTGGTGGATCTCCTCCACATATGG
CTTACCCATACGATGTTCCAGATTACGCTCCTCCAAAGCTTGGATCCGAATTCCCGGGTCGACTCGAGAT
GCAGCTGCCCCCAATCGCCAGCAGAGGCCAGAGACTGGAAACCCAGGAAATCGAGGAACCCAGCCCTGGC
CCTCCACTGGGACAGGATCAGGGACTGGGAGCCCCTGGCGCTAATGGCGGACTGGGCACCCTGTGCAATT
TCTGCAAGCACAACGGCGAGAGCCGGCACGTGTACAGCAGCCACCAGCTGAAAACCCCCGACGGCGTGGT
CGTGTGCCCCATCCTGAGACACTACGTGTGCCCTGTGTGCGGCGCCACTGGGGATCAGGCCCATACCCTG
AAGTACTGCCCCCTGAATGGCGGCCAGCAGTCCCTGTACAGAAGAAGCGGCAGAAACAGCGCTGGGCGGA
GAGTGAAGAGATAATCTAGAGTCGACCCGGGCGGCCGCCTAGAGGGCCCTATTCTATAGTGTCACCTAAA
TGCTAGAGCTCGCTGATCAGCCTCGACTGTGCCTTCTAGTTGCCAGCCATCTGTTGTTTGCCCCTCCCCC
GTGCCTTCCTTGACCCTGGAAGGTGCCACTCCCACTGTCCTTTCCTAATAAAATGAGGAAATTGCATCGC
ATTGTCTGAGTAGGTGTCATTCTATTCTGGGGGGTGGGGTGGGGCAGGACAGCAAGGGGGAGGATTGGGA
AGACAATAGCAGGCATGCTGGGGATGCGGTGGGCTCTATGGCTTCTGAGGCGGAAAGAACCAGCTGGGGC
TCTAGGGGGTATCCCC
[124 nt withheld, positions 2117-2240]
C
[91 nt withheld, positions 2242-2332]
A
[49 nt withheld, positions 2334-2382]
CCTTTGACGTTGGAGTCCACGTTCTTT
[37 nt withheld, positions 2410-2446]
ACCCTATCTCGGTCTATTCTTTTGATTTATAAGGGATTTTGCCGATTTCGGCCTATTGGTTAAAAAATGA
GCTGATTTAACAAAAATTTAACGCGAATTAATTCTGTGGAATGTGTGTCAGTTAGGGTGTGGAAAGTCCC
CAGGCTCCCCAGCAGGCAGAAGTATGCAAAGCATGCATCTCAATTAGTCAGCAACCAGGTGTGGAAAGTC
CCCAGGCTCCCCAGCAGGCAGAAGTATGCAAAGCATGCATCTCAATTAGTCAGCAACCATAGTCCCGCCC
CTAACTCCGCCCATCCCGCCCCTAACTCCGCCCAGTTCCGCCCATTCTCCGCCCCATGGCTGACTAATTT
TTTTTATTTATGCAGAGGCCGAGGCCGCCTCTGCCTCTGAGCTATTCCAGAAGTAGTGAGGAGGCTTTTT
TGGAGGCCTAGGCTTTTGCAAAAAGCTCCCGGGAGCTTGTATATCCATTTTCGGATCTGATCAAGAGACA
GGATGAGGATCGTTTCGCATGATTGAACAAGATGGATTGCACGCAGGTTCTCCGGCCGCTTGGGTGGAGA
GGCTATTCGGCTATGACTGGGCACAACAGACAATCGGCTGCTCTGATGCCGCCGTGTTCCGGCTGTCAGC
GCAGGGGCGCCCGGTTCTTTTTGTCAAGACCGACCTGTCCGGTGCCCTGAATGAACTGCAGGACGAGGCA
GCGCGGCTATCGTGGCTGGCCACGACGGGCGTTCCTTGCGCAGCTGTGCTCGACGTTGTCACTGAAGCGG
GAAGGGACTGGCTGCTATTGGGCGAAGTGCCGGGGCAGGATCTCCTGTCATCTCACCTTGCTCCTGCCGA
GAAAGTATCCATCATGGCTGATGCAATGCGGCGGCTGCATACGCTTGATCCGGCTACCTGCCCATTCGAC
CACCAAGCGAAACATCGCATCGAGCGAGCACGTACTCGGATGGAAGCCGGTCTTGTCGATCAGGATGATC
TGGACGAAGAGCATCAGGGGCTCGCGCCAGCCGAACTGTTCGCCAGGCTCAAGGCGCGCATGCCCGACGG
CGAGGATCTCGTCGTGACCCATGGCGATGCCTGCTTGCCGAATATCATGGTGGAAAATGGCCGCTTTTCT
GGATTCATCGACTGTGGCCGGCTGGGTGTGGCGGACCGCTATCAGGACATAGCGTTGGCTACCCGTGATA
TTGCTGAAGAGCTTGGCGGCGAATGGGCTGACCGCTTCCTCGTGCTTTACGGTATCGCCGCTCCCGATTC
GCAGCGCATCGCCTTCTATCGCCTTCTTGACGAGTTCTTCTGAGCGGGACTCTGGGGTTCGAAATGACCG
ACCAAGCGACGCCCAACCTGCCATCACGAGATTTCGATTCCACCGCCGCCTTCTATGAAAGGTTGGGCTT
CGGAATCGTTTTCCGGGACGCCGGCTGGATGATCCTCCAGCGCGGGGATCTCATGCTGGAGTTCTTCGCC
CACCCCAACTTGTTTATTGCAGCTTATAATGGTTACAAATAAAGCAATAGCATCACAAATTTCACAAATA
AAGCATTTTTTTCACTGCATTCTAGTTGTGGTTTGTCCAAACTCATCAATGTATCTTATCATGTCTGTAT
ACCGTCGACCTCTAGCTAGAGCTTGGCGTAATCATGGTCATAGCTGTTTCCTGTGTGAAATTGTTATCCG
CTCACAATTCCACACAACATACGAGCCGGAAGCATAAAGTGTAAAGCCTGGGGTGCCTAATGAGTGAGCT
AACTCACATTAATTGCGTTGCGCTCACTGCCCGCTTTCCAGTCGGGAAACCTGTCGTGCCAGCTGCATTA
ATGAATCGGCCAACGCGCGGGGAGAGGCGGTTTGCGTATTGGGCGCTCTTCCGCTTCCTCGCTCACTGAC
TCGCTGCGCTCGGTCGTTCGGCTGCGGCGAGCGGTATCAGCTCACTCAAAGGCGGTAATACGGTTATCCA
CAGAATCAGGGGATAACGCAGGAAAGAACATGTGAGCAAAAGGCCAGCAAAAGGCCAGGAACCGTAAAAA
GGCCGCGTTGCTGGCGTTTTTCCATAGGCTCCGCCCCCCTGACGAGCATCACAAAAATCGACGCTCAAGT
CAGAGGTGGCGAAACCCGACAGGACTATAAAGATACCAGGCGTTTCCCCCTGGAAGCTCCCTCGTGCGCT
CTCCTGTTCCGACCCTGCCGCTTACCGGATACCTGTCCGCCTTTCTCCCTTCGGGAAGCGTGGCGCTTTC
TCATAGCTCACGCTGTAGGTATCTCAGTTCGGTGTAGGTCGTTCGCTCCAAGCTGGGCTGTGTGCACGAA
CCCCCCGTTCAGCCCGACCGCTGCGCCTTATCCGGTAACTATCGTCTTGAGTCCAACCCGGTAAGACACG
ACTTATCGCCACTGGCAGCAGCCACTGGTAACAGGATTAGCAGAGCGAGGTATGTAGGCGGTGCTACAGA
GTTCTTGAAGTGGTGGCCTAACTACGGCTACACTAGAAGAACAGTATTTGGTATCTGCGCTCTGCTGAAG
CCAGTTACCTTCGGAAAAAGAGTTGGTAGCTCTTGATCCGGCAAACAAACCACCGCTGGTAGCGGTTTTT
TTGTTTGCAAGCAGCAGATTACGCGCAGAAAAAAAGGATCTCAAGAAGATCCTTTGATCTTTTCTACGGG
GTCTGACGCTCAGTGGAACGAAAACTCACGTTAAGGGATTTTGGTCATGAGATTATCAAAAAGGATCTTC
ACCTAGATCCTTTTAAATTAAAAATGAAGTTTTAAATCAATCTAAAGTATATATGAGTAAACTTGGTCTG
ACAGTTACCAATGCTTAATCAGTGAGGCACCTATCTCAGCGATCTGTCTATTTCGTTCATCCATAGTTGC
CTGACTCCCCGTCGTGTAGATAACTACGATACGGGAGGGCTTACCATCTGGCCCCAGTGCTGCAATGATA
CCGCGAGACCCACGCTCACCGGCTCCAGATTTATCAGCAATAAACCAGCCAGCCGGAAGGGCCGAGCGCA
GAAGTGGTCCTGCAACTTTATCCGCCTCCATCCAGTCTATTAATTGTTGCCGGGAAGCTAGAGTAAGTAG
TTCGCCAGTTAATAGTTTGCGCAACGTTGTTGCCATTGCTACAGGCATCGTGGTGTCACGCTCGTCGTTT
GGTATGGCTTCATTCAGCTCCGGTTCCCAACGATCAAGGCGAGTTACATGATCCCCCATGTTGTGCAAAA
AAGCGGTTAGCTCCTTCGGTCCTCCGATCGTTGTCAGAAGTAAGTTGGCCGCAGTGTTATCACTCATGGT
TATGGCAGCACTGCATAATTCTCTTACTGTCATGCCATCCGTAAGATGCTTTTCTGTGACTGGTGAGTAC
TCAACCAAGTCATTCTGAGAATAGTGTATGCGGCGACCGAGTTGCTCTTGCCCGGCGTCAATACGGGATA
ATACCGCGCCACATAGCAGAACTTTAAAAGTGCTCATCATTGGAAAACGTTCTTCGGGGCGAAAACTCTC
AAGGATCTTACCGCTGTTGAGATCCAGTTCGATGTAACCCACTCGTGCACCCAACTGATCTTCAGCATCT
TTTACTTTCACCAGCGTTTCTGGGTGAGCAAAAACAGGAAGGCAAAATGCCGCAAAAAAGGGAATAAGGG
CGACACGGAAATGTTGAATACTCATACTCTTCCTTTTTCAATATTATTGAAGCATTTATCAGGGTTATTG
TCTCATGAGCGGATACATATTTGAATGTATTTAGAAAAATAAACAAATAGGGGTTCCGCGCACATTTCCC
CGAAAAGTGCCACCTGACGTC
Features (pLannotate 1.2.2; 23 found; start..end, strand, type, name):
     28..80      -  misc_feature   bom (fragment): basis of mobility region from pBR322
    235..614     +  enhancer       CMV enhancer: human cytomegalovirus immediate early enhancer
    615..818     +  promoter       CMV promoter: human cytomegalovirus (CMV) immediate early promoter
    814..847     +  LTR            5' LTR (truncated) (fragment): truncated 5' long terminal repeat (LTR) from HIV-1
    863..881     +  promoter       T7 promoter: promoter for bacteriophage T7 RNA polymerase
    904..1290    +  CDS            MS2: bacteriophage MS2 coat protein binds to a specific stem-loop structure in the viral RNA (Peabody, 1993)
   1333..1359    +  CDS            3xHA (fragment): three tandem HA epitope tags
   1399..1761    +  CDS            NANOS2 (fragment): NANO2_HUMAN - Also known as NOS2. Experimental evidence at protein level: Swiss-Prot protein existence level 1. Plays a key role in the sexual differentiation of germ cells by promoting the male fate but suppressing the female fate. Represses the female fate pathways by suppressing meiosis, which in turn results in the promotion of the male fate. Maintains the suppression of meiosis by preventing STRA8 expression, which is required for premeiotic DNA replication, after CYP26B1 is decreased. Regulates the localization of the CCR4-NOT deadenylation complex to P-bodies and plays a role in recruit
   1803..1821    -  promoter       SP6 promoter: promoter for bacteriophage SP6 RNA polymerase
   1847..2071    +  polyA_signal   bGH poly(A) signal: bovine growth hormone polyadenylation signal
   2075..2096    +  promoter       SV40 promoter (fragment): SV40 enhancer and early promoter
   2117..2545    +  rep_origin     f1 ori (sequence partly withheld): f1 bacteriophage origin of replication; arrow indicates direction of (+) strand synthesis
   2559..2888    +  promoter       SV40 promoter: SV40 enhancer and early promoter
   2955..3746    +  CDS            neo: KKA2_KLEPN - Also known as kan, nptII. Experimental evidence at protein level: Swiss-Prot protein existence level 1. Resistance to kanamycin, neomycin, paromomycin, ribostamycin, butirosin and gentamicin B. From Klebsiella pneumoniae.
   3770..3928    +  CDS            ble (fragment): BLE_KLEPN - Experimental evidence at protein level: Swiss-Prot protein existence level 1. Binding protein with a strong affinity to the bleomycin family of antibiotics. Binds to CL990; an antimitotic-antibiotic compound. From Klebsiella pneumoniae.
   3923..4044    +  polyA_signal   SV40 poly(A) signal: SV40 polyadenylation signal
   4117..4133    -  protein_bind   lac operator: The lac repressor binds to the lac operator to inhibit transcription in E. coli. This inhibition can be relieved by adding lactose or isopropyl-β-D-thiogalactopyranoside (IPTG). lac repressor encoded by lacI
   4141..4171    -  promoter       lac promoter: promoter for the E. coli lac operon
   4186..4207    -  protein_bind   CAP binding site: CAP binding activates transcription in the presence of cAMP. E. coli catabolite activator protein
   4220..4312    -  CDS            lacI (fragment): lac repressor; lacI; The lac repressor binds to the lac operator to inhibit transcription in E. coli. This inhibition can be relieved by adding lactose or isopropyl-β-D-thiogalactopyranoside (IPTG).
   4495..5080    -  rep_origin     ori: high-copy-number ColE1/pMB1/pBR322/pUC origin of replication
   5251..6111    -  CDS            AmpR: β-lactamase; bla; confers resistance to ampicillin, carbenicillin, and related antibiotics
   6112..6216    -  promoter       AmpR promoter: bla
