[The description below was written by a language model from this plasmid's Addgene catalogue record and pLannotate feature annotations shown in this document.]
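Description:
pcDNA3.1-MS2-HA-HsNanos2-del6-22_X is a 6,247 nt mammalian expression plasmid. The catalogue lists the backbone as unknown, but the name and the annotated features fit a pcDNA3.1-type vector. It is propagated in E. coli from a high-copy ColE1/pUC-type origin under ampicillin selection (AmpR with its own bla promoter), and an f1 origin is also present. An SV40 enhancer/early promoter drives a neomycin/kanamycin phosphotransferase (neo) gene followed by an SV40 polyadenylation signal, which could allow G418 selection of stably transfected cells. Several short annotated fragments (HIV-1 LTR, ble, lacI, bom) appear to be backbone remnants or similarity hits rather than functional parts.

The expression cassette uses the human CMV immediate-early enhancer and promoter and ends with the bovine growth hormone poly(A) signal. T7 and SP6 promoters flank the insert. The features are arranged as a fusion of the bacteriophage MS2 coat protein, an HA epitope tag (annotated as a fragment of a 3xHA element, so probably a single tag), and human NANOS2. By its name, the NANOS2 portion carries a deletion of residues 6–22. The depositor notes that it was made as synthetic DNA codon-optimised for human cells.

The MS2 coat protein binds a specific RNA stem-loop, so a fusion like this can be tethered to a reporter mRNA that carries MS2 binding sites, and the HA tag allows detection of the protein. The record states only mammalian expression as the purpose. The associated publication concerns Nanos-mediated recruitment of the CCR4-NOT deadenylase complex and translational repression, which suggests the deletion mutant was used to test how the removed N-terminal region contributes to that activity.
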