Addgene plasmid #147939: pcDNA3.1-MS2-HA-HsNanos2-del6-22_X
Purpose: Mammalian Expression of HsNanos2-del6-22
Depositing lab: Elisa Izaurralde. Depositing organization: Max Planck Institute for Developmental Biology. Publication: Structural basis for the Nanos-mediated recruitment of the CCR4-NOT complex and translational repression. Bhandari D, Raisch T, Weichenrieder O, Jonas S, Izaurralde E. Genes Dev. 2014 Apr 15;28(8):888-901. doi: 10.1101/gad.237289.113. PubMed 24736845.
Backbone
  Vector backbone: Unknown
  Vector type: Mammalian Expression
Growth in bacteria
  Bacterial resistance: Ampicillin, 100 μg/mL
  Growth temperature: 37°C
  Growth strain: DH5alpha
  Copy number: High Copy
Gene/Insert
  Gene/Insert name: HsNanos2-del6-22
  Species: H. sapiens (human)
  Entrez Gene: NANOS2 (a.k.a. NOS2)
  Cloning method: Unknown
Terms and licenses: Academic/Nonprofit Terms; Industry Terms: Not Available to Industry
Depositor comments: synthesized DNA from GeneArt. Codon optimized for Expression in human cells. Plasmids from this collection were made available to the research community and donated after the lab closed. Please note that the sequence provided by the depositing laboratory may be theoretical/predicted or based on Sanger sequencing results. There may be discrepancies between sequencing results obtained by Addgene and the depositor sequence. If an Addgene verified sequence is not available, please contact before placing your order to request that our lab fully sequence the plasmid.
How to cite: pcDNA3.1-MS2-HA-HsNanos2-del6-22_X was a gift from Elisa Izaurralde (Addgene plasmid # 147939 ; http://n2t.net/addgene:147939 ; RRID:Addgene_147939)
